Addgene plasmid #50457: pAAV-hSyn-DIO-EGFP
Purpose: Double floxed EGFP under the control of human synapsin promoter
Depositing lab: Bryan Roth.
Backbone
  Vector backbone: pAAV
  Backbone size w/o insert (bp): 4818
  Total vector size (bp): 5544
  Vector type: AAV
Growth in bacteria
  Bacterial resistance: Ampicillin, 100 μg/mL
  Growth temperature: 37°C
  Growth strain: NEB Stable
  Copy number: Low Copy
Gene/Insert
  Gene/Insert name: EGFP
  Species: Aequorea victoria
  Insert size (bp): 724
  Promoter: human Synapsin 1
  Tag / fusion protein: N/A
  Cloning method: Restriction Enzyme; 5′ cloning site Asc I (not destroyed); 3′ cloning site Nhe I (not destroyed)
  Sequencing primers: 5′ TCGTGTCGTGCCTGAGAGCG; 3′ GCATTAAAGCAGCGTATCCACATAGC
Terms and licenses: Academic/Nonprofit Terms; Industry Terms: Not Available to Industry
Depositor comments: These plasmids were generated as part of the Illuminating the Druggable Genome (IDG) program sponsored by the NIH Common Fund. The goal of this program is to identify, gather, and distribute information and resources for proteins that currently are not well-studied yet belong to commonly drug-targeted protein families: protein kinases, non-olfactory G-protein coupled receptors (GPCRs), and ion channels. The IDG program is designed to develop fundamental research tools for understudied proteins, elucidate their function, and disseminate the IDG-related resources and data to the greater scientific community.
How to cite: pAAV-hSyn-DIO-EGFP was a gift from Bryan Roth (Addgene plasmid # 50457 ; http://n2t.net/addgene:50457 ; RRID:Addgene_50457) For viral preps, please replace (Addgene plasmid # 50457) in the above sentence with: (Addgene viral prep # 50457-AAV1), (Addgene viral prep # 50457-AAV2), (Addgene viral prep # 50457-AAV5), (Addgene viral prep # 50457-AAV8), (Addgene viral prep # 50457-AAV9), or (Addgene viral prep # 50457-AAVrg)
