[The description below was written by a language model from this plasmid's Addgene catalogue record and pLannotate feature annotations shown in this document.]
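Description:
pAAV-hSyn-DIO-EGFP is an adeno-associated virus transfer plasmid of about 5.5 kb, built on a pAAV backbone and designed for Cre-dependent, neuron-restricted expression of EGFP. In bacteria it replicates from a ColE1/pUC-type origin and is selected with ampicillin through the β-lactamase gene and its promoter. An f1 phage origin is also present. The catalogue lists it as low copy and grown in a recombination-deficient strain, which is usual for plasmids carrying unstable ITR repeats. The expression cassette is flanked by AAV2 inverted terminal repeats, the only cis elements needed for replication and packaging of the genome into AAV capsids. The 3′ ITR is annotated in full, whereas the 5′ ITR is detected only as short fragments in the sequenced record, which is also slightly shorter than the catalogued total size.

Between the ITRs, the human synapsin I promoter drives a "double-floxed inverted open reading frame" (DIO) cassette. The EGFP coding sequence from Aequorea victoria, untagged, lies in the antisense orientation relative to the promoter. It is bracketed by a lox2272/loxP pair on one side and an oppositely oriented lox2272/loxP pair on the other. Without Cre, no functional EGFP transcript is made. When Cre is present, recombination between one compatible pair inverts the coding sequence into the sense orientation. Excision between the other pair then removes one of the sites needed for re-inversion, locking the cassette on. A WPRE downstream enhances transcript stability and expression, and a human growth hormone polyadenylation signal terminates the message.

The construct is used to label Cre-expressing neurons with green fluorescence, and it commonly serves as a fluorophore-only control. The record notes it is also available as viral preparations in several serotypes, including a retrograde capsid.
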