Features (pLannotate 1.2.2; 22 found; start..end, strand, type, name):
     12..39      +  repeat_region  AAV2 ITR (fragment): inverted terminal repeat of adeno-associated virus serotype 2 inverted
     68..95      +  repeat_region  AAV2 ITR (fragment): inverted terminal repeat of adeno-associated virus serotype 2 inverted
    175..622     +  promoter       hSyn promoter: human synapsin I promoter; confers neuron-specific expression (Kügler et al., 2003)
    636..653     +  misc_feature   MCS (fragment): pUC18/19 multiple cloning site
    660..693     +  protein_bind   lox2272: Cre-mediated recombination occurs in the 8-bp core sequence (GGATACTT). lox2272 sites are compatible with each other, but incompatible with loxP or loxN sites (Lee and Saito, 1988). Cre recombinase
    694..743     -  intron         β-globin intron (fragment): internally truncated intron from human β-globin
    744..777     +  protein_bind   loxP: Cre-mediated recombination occurs in the 8-bp core sequence (GCATACAT). Cre recombinase
    789..1505    -  CDS            EGFP: EGFP is a basic (constitutively fluorescent) green fluorescent protein published in 1996, derived from Aequorea victoria. It is reported to be a rapidly-maturing weak dimer with moderate acid sensitivity.
   1518..1551    -  protein_bind   lox2272: Cre-mediated recombination occurs in the 8-bp core sequence (GGATACTT). lox2272 sites are compatible with each other, but incompatible with loxP or loxN sites (Lee and Saito, 1988). Cre recombinase
   1552..1601    -  intron         β-globin intron (fragment): internally truncated intron from human β-globin
   1602..1635    -  protein_bind   loxP: Cre-mediated recombination occurs in the 8-bp core sequence (GCATACAT). Cre recombinase
   1636..1660    +  misc_feature   MCS (fragment): pBluescript multiple cloning site
   1660..2248    +  misc_feature   WPRE: woodchuck hepatitis virus posttranscriptional regulatory element
   2280..2756    +  polyA_signal   hGH poly(A) signal: human growth hormone polyadenylation signal
   2796..2936    +  repeat_region  AAV2 ITR: inverted terminal repeat of adeno-associated virus serotype 2 inverted
   2941..2992    -  misc_feature   bom (fragment): basis of mobility region from pBR322
   3011..3466    +  rep_origin     f1 ori (sequence partly withheld): f1 bacteriophage origin of replication; arrow indicates direction of (+) strand synthesis
   3467..3516    -  misc_feature   bom (fragment): basis of mobility region from pBR322
   3618..3653    -  CDS            rop (fragment): Rop protein, which maintains plasmids at low copy number; rop
   3748..3852    +  promoter       AmpR promoter: bla
   3853..4713    +  CDS            AmpR: β-lactamase; bla; confers resistance to ampicillin, carbenicillin, and related antibiotics
   4884..5472    +  rep_origin     ori: high-copy-number ColE1/pMB1/pBR322/pUC origin of replication
>Addgene plasmid #50457 | pAAV-hSyn-DIO-EGFP | addgene full sequence | sequence record 162265 | Addgene NGS Result
CCTGCAGGCAGCTGCGCGCTCGCTCGCTCACTGAGGCCGCCCGGGCGTCGGGCGACCTTTGGTCGCCCGG
CCTCAGTGAGCGAGCGAGCGCGCAGAGAGGGAGTGGCCAACTCCATCACTAGGGGTTCCTGCGGCCGCAC
GCGTGTGTCTAGACTGCAGAGGGCCCTGCGTATGAGTGCAAGTGGGTTTTAGGACCAGGATGAGGCGGGG
TGGGGGTGCCTACCTGACGACCGACCCCGACCCACTGGACAAGCACCCAACCCCCATTCCCCAAATTGCG
CATCCCCTATCAGAGAGGGGGAGGGGAAACAGGATGCGGCGAGGCGCGTGCGCACTGCCAGCTTCAGCAC
CGCGGACAGTGCCTTCGCCCCCGCCTGGCGGCGCGCGCCACCGCCGCCTCAGCACTGAAGGCGCGCTGAC
GTCACTCGCCGGTCCCCCGCAAACTCCCCTTCCCGGCCACCTTGGTCGCGTCCGCGCCGCCGCCGGCCCA
GCCGGACCGCACCACGCGAGGCGCGAGATAGGGGGGCACGGGCGCGACCATCTGCGCTGCGGCGCCGGCG
ACTCAGCGCTGCCTCAGTCTGCGGTGGGCAGCGGAGGAGTCGTGTCGTGCCTGAGAGCGCAGTCGAGAAG
GTACCGGATCCTCTAGAGTCGACTCCGGAATAACTTCGTATAGGATACTTTATACGAAGTTATGCAGAAT
GGTAGCTGGATTGTAGCTGCTATTAGCAATATGAAACCTCTTAATAACTTCGTATAGCATACATTATACG
AAGTTATGGCGCGCCCTACTTGTACAGCTCGTCCATGCCGAGAGTGATCCCGGCGGCGGTCACGAACTCC
AGCAGGACCATGTGATCGCGCTTCTCGTTGGGGTCTTTGCTCAGGGCGGACTGGGTGCTCAGGTAGTGGT
TGTCGGGCAGCAGCACGGGGCCGTCGCCGATGGGGGTGTTCTGCTGGTAGTGGTCGGCGAGCTGCACGCT
GCCGTCCTCGATGTTGTGGCGGATCTTGAAGTTCACCTTGATGCCGTTCTTCTGCTTGTCGGCCATGATA
TAGACGTTGTGGCTGTTGTAGTTGTACTCCAGCTTGTGCCCCAGGATGTTGCCGTCCTCCTTGAAGTCGA
TGCCCTTCAGCTCGATGCGGTTCACCAGGGTGTCGCCCTCGAACTTCACCTCGGCGCGGGTCTTGTAGTT
GCCGTCGTCCTTGAAGAAGATGGTGCGCTCCTGGACGTAGCCTTCGGGCATGGCGGACTTGAAGAAGTCG
TGCTGCTTCATGTGGTCGGGGTAGCGGCTGAAGCACTGCACGCCGTAGGTCAGGGTGGTCACGAGGGTGG
GCCAGGGCACGGGCAGCTTGCCGGTGGTGCAGATGAACTTCAGGGTCAGCTTGCCGTAGGTGGCATCGCC
CTCGCCCTCGCCGGACACGCTGAACTTGTGGCCGTTTACGTCGCCGTCCAGCTCGACCAGGATGGGCACC
ACCCCGGTGAACAGCTCCTCGCCCTTGCTCACCATGGTGGCGCTAGCATAACTTCGTATAAAGTATCCTA
TACGAAGTTATTTGCCTTAACCCAGAAATTATCACTGTTATTCTTTAGAATGGTGCAAAGAATAACTTCG
TATAATGTATGCTATACGAAGTTATGAATTCGATATCAAGCTTATCGATAATCAACCTCTGGATTACAAA
ATTTGTGAAAGATTGACTGGTATTCTTAACTATGTTGCTCCTTTTACGCTATGTGGATACGCTGCTTTAA
TGCCTTTGTATCATGCTATTGCTTCCCGTATGGCTTTCATTTTCTCCTCCTTGTATAAATCCTGGTTGCT
GTCTCTTTATGAGGAGTTGTGGCCCGTTGTCAGGCAACGTGGCGTGGTGTGCACTGTGTTTGCTGACGCA
ACCCCCACTGGTTGGGGCATTGCCACCACCTGTCAGCTCCTTTCCGGGACTTTCGCTTTCCCCCTCCCTA
TTGCCACGGCGGAACTCATCGCCGCCTGCCTTGCCCGCTGCTGGACAGGGGCTCGGCTGTTGGGCACTGA
CAATTCCGTGGTGTTGTCGGGGAAATCATCGTCCTTTCCTTGGCTGCTCGCCTATGTTGCCACCTGGATT
CTGCGCGGGACGTCCTTCTGCTACGTCCCTTCGGCCCTCAATCCAGCGGACCTTCCTTCCCGCGGCCTGC
TGCCGGCTCTGCGGCCTCTTCCGCGTCTTCGCCTTCGCCCTCAGACGAGTCGGATCTCCCTTTGGGCCGC
CTCCCCGCATCGATACCGAGCGCTGCTCGAGAGATCTACGGGTGGCATCCCTGTGACCCCTCCCCAGTGC
CTCTCCTGGCCCTGGAAGTTGCCACTCCAGTGCCCACCAGCCTTGTCCTAATAAAATTAAGTTGCATCAT
TTTGTCTGACTAGGTGTCCTTCTATAATATTATGGGGTGGAGGGGGGTGGTATGGAGCAAGGGGCAAGTT
GGGAAGACAACCTGTAGGGCCTGCGGGGTCTATTGGGAACCAAGCTGGAGTGCAGTGGCACAATCTTGGC
TCACTGCAATCTCCGCCTCCTGGGTTCAAGCGATTCTCCTGCCTCAGCCTCCCGAGTTGTTGGGATTCCA
GGCATGCATGACCAGGCTCAGCTAATTTTTGTTTTTTTGGTAGAGACGGGGTTTCACCATATTGGCCAGG
CTGGTCTCCAACTCCTAATCTCAGGTGATCTACCCACCTTGGCCTCCCAAATTGCTGGGATTACAGGCGT
GAACCACTGCTCCCTTCCCTGTCCTTCTGATTTTGTAGGTAACCACGTGCGGACCGAGCGGCCGCAGGAA
CCCCTAGTGATGGAGTTGGCCACTCCCTCTCTGCGCGCTCGCTCGCTCACTGAGGCCGGGCGACCAAAGG
TCGCCCGACGCCCGGGCTTTGCCCGGGCGGCCTCAGTGAGCGAGCGAGCGCGCAGCTGCCTGCAGGGGCG
CCTGATGCGGTATTTTCTCCTTACGCATCTGTGCGGTATTTCACACCGCATA
[95 nt withheld, positions 2993-3087]
T
[46 nt withheld, positions 3089-3134]
C
[141 nt withheld, positions 3136-3276]
CCTTTGACGTTGGAGTCCACGTTCTTT
[37 nt withheld, positions 3304-3340]
ACTCTATCTCGGGCTATTCTTTTGATTTATAAGGGATTTTGCCGATTTCGGTCTATTGGTTAAAAAATGA
GCTGATTTAACAAAAATTTAACGCGAATTTTAACAAAATATTAACGTTTACAATTTTATGGTGCACTCTC
AGTACAATCTGCTCTGATGCCGCATAGTTAAGCCAGCCCCGACACCCGCCAACACCCGCTGACGCGCCCT
GACGGGCTTGTCTGCTCCCGGCATCCGCTTACAGACAAGCTGTGACCGTCTCCGGGAGCTGCATGTGTCA
GAGGTTTTCACCGTCATCACCGAAACGCGCGAGACGAAAGGGCCTCGTGATACGCCTATTTTTATAGGTT
AATGTCATGATAATAATGGTTTCTTAGACGTCAGGTGGCACTTTTCGGGGAAATGTGCGCGGAACCCCTA
TTTGTTTATTTTTCTAAATACATTCAAATATGTATCCGCTCATGAGACAATAACCCTGATAAATGCTTCA
ATAATATTGAAAAAGGAAGAGTATGAGTATTCAACATTTCCGTGTCGCCCTTATTCCCTTTTTTGCGGCA
TTTTGCCTTCCTGTTTTTGCTCACCCAGAAACGCTGGTGAAAGTAAAAGATGCTGAAGATCAGTTGGGTG
CACGAGTGGGTTACATCGAACTGGATCTCAACAGCGGTAAGATCCTTGAGAGTTTTCGCCCCGAAGAACG
TTTTCCAATGATGAGCACTTTTAAAGTTCTGCTATGTGGCGCGGTATTATCCCGTATTGACGCCGGGCAA
GAGCAACTCGGTCGCCGCATACACTATTCTCAGAATGACTTGGTTGAGTACTCACCAGTCACAGAAAAGC
ATCTTACGGATGGCATGACAGTAAGAGAATTATGCAGTGCTGCCATAACCATGAGTGATAACACTGCGGC
CAACTTACTTCTGACAACGATCGGAGGACCGAAGGAGCTAACCGCTTTTTTGCACAACATGGGGGATCAT
GTAACTCGCCTTGATCGTTGGGAACCGGAGCTGAATGAAGCCATACCAAACGACGAGCGTGACACCACGA
TGCCTGTAGCAATGGCAACAACGTTGCGCAAACTATTAACTGGCGAACTACTTACTCTAGCTTCCCGGCA
ACAATTAATAGACTGGATGGAGGCGGATAAAGTTGCAGGACCACTTCTGCGCTCGGCCCTTCCGGCTGGC
TGGTTTATTGCTGATAAATCTGGAGCCGGTGAGCGTGGGTCTCGCGGTATCATTGCAGCACTGGGGCCAG
ATGGTAAGCCCTCCCGTATCGTAGTTATCTACACGACGGGGAGTCAGGCAACTATGGATGAACGAAATAG
ACAGATCGCTGAGATAGGTGCCTCACTGATTAAGCATTGGTAACTGTCAGACCAAGTTTACTCATATATA
CTTTAGATTGATTTAAAACTTCATTTTTAATTTAAAAGGATCTAGGTGAAGATCCTTTTTGATAATCTCA
TGACCAAAATCCCTTAACGTGAGTTTTCGTTCCACTGAGCGTCAGACCCCGTAGAAAAGATCAAAGGATC
TTCTTGAGATCCTTTTTTTCTGCGCGTAATCTGCTGCTTGCAAACAAAAAAACCACCGCTACCAGCGGTG
GTTTGTTTGCCGGATCAAGAGCTACCAACTCTTTTTCCGAAGGTAACTGGCTTCAGCAGAGCGCAGATAC
CAAATACTGTTCTTCTAGTGTAGCCGTAGTTAGGCCACCACTTCAAGAACTCTGTAGCACCGCCTACATA
CCTCGCTCTGCTAATCCTGTTACCAGTGGCTGCTGCCAGTGGCGATAAGTCGTGTCTTACCGGGTTGGAC
TCAAGACGATAGTTACCGGATAAGGCGCAGCGGTCGGGCTGAACGGGGGGTTCGTGCACACAGCCCAGCT
TGGAGCGAACGACCTACACCGAACTGAGATACCTACAGCGTGAGCTATGAGAAAGCGCCACGCTTCCCGA
AGGGAGAAAGGCGGACAGGTATCCGGTAAGCGGCAGGGTCGGAACAGGAGAGCGCACGAGGGAGCTTCCA
GGGGGAAACGCCTGGTATCTTTATAGTCCTGTCGGGTTTCGCCACCTCTGACTTGAGCGTCGATTTTTGT
GATGCTCGTCAGGGGGGCGGAGCCTATGGAAAAACGCCAGCAACGCGGCCTTTTTACGGTTCCTGGCCTT
TTGCTGGCCTTTTGCTCACATGT
