>Addgene plasmid #50457 | pAAV-hSyn-DIO-EGFP | addgene partial sequence | sequence record 77690 | WPRE-R 5'-CATAGCGTAAAAGGAGCAACA-3'
GTAATCCAGAGGTTGATTATCGATAAGCTTGATATCGAATTCATAACTTCGTATAGCATACATTATACGA
AGTTATTCTTTGCACCATTCTAAAGAATAACAGTGATAATTTCTGGGTTAAGGCAAATAACTTCGTATAG
GATACTTTATACGAAGTTATGCTAGCGCCACCATGGTGAGCAAGGGCGAGGAGCTGTTCACCGGGGTGGT
GCCCATCCTGGTCGAGCTGGACGGCGACGTAAACGGCCACAAGTTCAGCGTGTCCGGCGAGGGCGAGGGC
GATGCCACCTACGGCAAGCTGACCCTGAAGTTCATCTGCACCACCGGCAAGCTGCCCGTGCCCTGGCCCA
CCCTCGTGACCACCCTGACCTACGGCGTGCAGTGCTTCAGCCGCTACCCCGACCACATGAAGCAGCACGA
CTTCTTCAAGTCCGCCATGCCCGAAGGCTACGTCCAGGAGCGCACCATCTTCTTCAAGGACGACGGCAAC
TACAAGACCCGCGCCGAGGTGAAGTTCGAGGGCGACACCCTGGTGAACCGCATCGAGCTGAAGGGCATCG
ACTTCAAGGAGGACGGCAACATCCTGGGGCACAAGCTGGAGTACAACTACAACAGCCACAACGTCTATAT
CATGGCCGACAAGCAGAAGAACGGCATCAAGGTGAACTTCAAGATCCGCCACAACATCGAGGACGGCAGC
GTGCAGCTCGCCGACCACTACCAGCAGAACACCCCCATCGGCGACGGCCCCGTGCTGCTGCCCGACAACC
ACTACCTGAGCACCCAGTCCGCCCTGAGCAAAGACCCCAACGAGAAGCGCGATCACATGGTCCTGCTGGA
GTTCGTGACCGCCGCC
