>Addgene plasmid #50457 | pAAV-hSyn-DIO-EGFP | addgene partial sequence | sequence record 78048 | hSyn1pro-F 5'-gcaagtgggttttaggacca-3'
CCTGACGACCGACCCCGACCCACTGGACAAGCACCCAACCCCCATTCCCCAAATTGCGCATCCCCTATCA
GAGAGGGGGAGGGGAAACAGGATGCGGCGAGGCGCGTGCGCACTGCCAGCTTCAGCACCGCGGACAGTGC
CTTCGCCCCCGCCTGGCGGCGCGCGCCACCGCCGCCTCAGCACTGAAGGCGCGCTGACGTCACTCGCCGG
TCCCCCGCAAACTCCCCTTCCCGGCCACCTTGGTCGCGTCCGCGCCGCCGCCGGCCCAGCCGGACCGCAC
CACGCGAGGCGCGAGATAGGGGGGCACGGGCGCGACCATCTGCGCTGCGGCGCCGGCGACTCAGCGCTGC
CTCAGTCTGCGGTGGGCAGCGGAGGAGTCGTGTCGTGCCTGAGAGCGCAGTCGAGAAGGTACCGGATCCT
CTAGAGTCGACTCCGGAATAACTTCGTATAGGATACTTTATACGAAGTTATGCAGAATGGTAGCTGGATT
GTAGCTGCTATTAGCAATATGAAACCTCTTAATAACTTCGTATAGCATACATTATACGAAGTTATGGCGC
GCCCTACTTGTACAGCTCGTCCATGCCGAGAGTGATCCCGGCGGCGGTCACGAACTCCAGCAGGACCATG
TGATCGCGCTTCTCGTTGGGGTCTTTGCTCAGGGCGGACTGGGTGCTCAGGTAGTGGTTGTCGGGCAGCA
GCACGGGGCCGTCGCCGATGGGGGTGTTCTGCTGGTAGTGGTCGGCGAGCTGCACGCTGCCGTCCTCGAT
GTTGTGGCGGATCTTGAAGTTCACCTTGATGCCGTTCTTCTGCTTGTCGGCCATGATATAGACGTTGTGG
CTGTTGTAGTTGTACTCCAGCTTGTGCCCCAGGATGTTGCCGTCCTCCTTGAAGTCGATGCCCTTCA
